Addgene plasmid #50900: pcDNA3.1 Flag YFP hNKCC1 I721C C723S C724V (NT535)
Purpose: Expresses human NKCC1 I721C C723S C724V mutant with an N-terminal 3xFLAG-YFP tag in mammalian cells. cDNA is synthetic, containing convenient restriction sites.
Depositing lab: Biff Forbush. Depositing organization: Yale University.
Backbone
  Vector backbone: pcDNA 3.1 neo
  Backbone manufacturer: Life Technologies
  Backbone size w/o insert (bp): 5316
  Vector type: Mammalian Expression
  Selectable markers: Neomycin (select with G418)
Growth in bacteria
  Bacterial resistance: Ampicillin, 100 μg/mL
  Growth temperature: 37°C
  Growth strain: DH5alpha
  Copy number: High Copy
Gene/Insert
  Gene/Insert name: human NKCC1 (synthetic) (alt names: Slc12A2 (synthetic); Na-K-Cl cotransporter)
  Species: H. sapiens (human), Synthetic
  Insert size (bp): 4479
  Mutation: I721C C723S C724V in hNKCC1 in NT17
  Entrez Gene: SLC12A2 (a.k.a. BSC, BSC-2, BSC2, CCC1, KILQS, NKCC1, PPP1R141)
  Promoter: CMV
  Tag / fusion protein: 3x Flag (N terminal on insert); YFP (N terminal on insert)
  Cloning method: Restriction Enzyme; 5′ cloning site NheI (not destroyed); 3′ cloning site PmeI (not destroyed)
  Sequencing primers: 5′ CMV-F; 3′ BGH-rev
Terms and licenses: Academic/Nonprofit Terms; Industry Terms: Not Available to Industry
Depositor comments: Plasmid constructed from pcDNA3.1 Flag YFP hNKCC1 WT (NT17). See Addgene plasmid# 49085 (http://www.addgene.org/49085/) for plasmid map of wild-type construct.
How to cite: pcDNA3.1 Flag YFP hNKCC1 I721C C723S C724V (NT535) was a gift from Biff Forbush (Addgene plasmid # 50900 ; http://n2t.net/addgene:50900 ; RRID:Addgene_50900)
