[The description below was written by a language model from this plasmid's Addgene catalogue record and pLannotate feature annotations shown in this document.]
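Description:
pcDNA3.1 Flag YFP hNKCC1 I721C C723S C724V (NT535) is a mammalian expression plasmid built on the pcDNA3.1 neo backbone. It carries a synthetic human NKCC1 (SLC12A2) cDNA, the Na-K-Cl cotransporter that mediates electroneutral movement of sodium, potassium and chloride across the membrane and contributes to cell volume and ion balance. The coding sequence was designed with convenient restriction sites and sits between NheI and PmeI sites. It bears three substitutions, I721C, C723S and C724V, introduced into the wild-type parent construct (NT17). The record does not state the experimental rationale for these changes.

Expression is driven by the CMV immediate-early enhancer and promoter, with a T7 promoter just upstream of the open reading frame and a bovine growth hormone polyadenylation signal downstream. The fusion protein begins with a 3xFLAG epitope, which includes an enterokinase cleavage site. This is followed by a yellow fluorescent protein, annotated in the sequence as mCitrine, and then the transporter. The protein can therefore be detected or purified by anti-FLAG reagents and followed by fluorescence.

A separate SV40 early promoter drives the neomycin phosphotransferase gene, terminated by an SV40 poly(A) signal, for G418 selection of stably transfected cells. In E. coli the plasmid is maintained by a high-copy ColE1/pUC-type origin and selected with ampicillin through β-lactamase, and an f1 origin is also present. The short ble, lacI, bom and HIV-1 LTR fragments in the automated annotation appear to be backbone remnants or incidental matches rather than functional elements. The construct is suited to transient or stable expression of this tagged mutant NKCC1 in mammalian cells.
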