Features (pLannotate 1.2.2; 22 found; start..end, strand, type, name):
     31..96      +  CDS            3xFLAG: three tandem FLAG® epitope tags, followed by an enterokinase cleavage site
    109..822     +  CDS            mCitrine: mCitrine is a basic (constitutively fluorescent) yellow fluorescent protein published in 2001, derived from Aequorea victoria.
    829..4464    +  CDS            SLC12A2: S12A2_HUMAN - Also known as NKCC1. Experimental evidence at protein level: Swiss-Prot protein existence level 1. Cation-chloride cotransporter which mediates the electroneutral transport of chloride, potassium and/or sodium ions across the membrane. Plays a vital role in the regulation of ionic balance and cell volume. From Homo sapiens (Human).
   4501..4725    +  polyA_signal   bGH poly(A) signal: bovine growth hormone polyadenylation signal
   4729..4750    +  promoter       SV40 promoter (fragment): SV40 enhancer and early promoter
   4771..5199    +  rep_origin     f1 ori (sequence partly withheld): f1 bacteriophage origin of replication; arrow indicates direction of (+) strand synthesis
   5213..5542    +  promoter       SV40 promoter: SV40 enhancer and early promoter
   5609..6400    +  CDS            neo: KKA2_KLEPN - Also known as kan, nptII. Experimental evidence at protein level: Swiss-Prot protein existence level 1. Resistance to kanamycin, neomycin, paromomycin, ribostamycin, butirosin and gentamicin B. From Klebsiella pneumoniae.
   6424..6582    +  CDS            ble (fragment): BLE_KLEPN - Experimental evidence at protein level: Swiss-Prot protein existence level 1. Binding protein with a strong affinity to the bleomycin family of antibiotics. Binds to CL990; an antimitotic-antibiotic compound. From Klebsiella pneumoniae.
   6577..6698    +  polyA_signal   SV40 poly(A) signal: SV40 polyadenylation signal
   6771..6787    -  protein_bind   lac operator: The lac repressor binds to the lac operator to inhibit transcription in E. coli. This inhibition can be relieved by adding lactose or isopropyl-β-D-thiogalactopyranoside (IPTG). lac repressor encoded by lacI
   6795..6825    -  promoter       lac promoter: promoter for the E. coli lac operon
   6840..6861    -  protein_bind   CAP binding site: CAP binding activates transcription in the presence of cAMP. E. coli catabolite activator protein
   6874..6966    -  CDS            lacI (fragment): lac repressor; lacI; The lac repressor binds to the lac operator to inhibit transcription in E. coli. This inhibition can be relieved by adding lactose or isopropyl-β-D-thiogalactopyranoside (IPTG).
   7149..7734    -  rep_origin     ori: high-copy-number ColE1/pMB1/pBR322/pUC origin of replication
   7905..8765    -  CDS            AmpR: β-lactamase; bla; confers resistance to ampicillin, carbenicillin, and related antibiotics
   8766..8870    -  promoter       AmpR promoter: bla
   8929..8981    -  misc_feature   bom (fragment): basis of mobility region from pBR322
   9136..9515    +  enhancer       CMV enhancer: human cytomegalovirus immediate early enhancer
   9516..9719    +  promoter       CMV promoter: human cytomegalovirus (CMV) immediate early promoter
   9715..9748    +  LTR            5' LTR (truncated) (fragment): truncated 5' long terminal repeat (LTR) from HIV-1
   9764..9782    +  promoter       T7 promoter: promoter for bacteriophage T7 RNA polymerase
>Addgene plasmid #50900 | pcDNA3.1 Flag YFP hNKCC1 I721C C723S C724V (NT535) | depositor full sequence | sequence record 76373 | Full Sequence
GCTAGCCCGGGCACGGCCGCCACCATGGGAGACTACAAAGACCATGACGGTGATTATAAAGATCACGACA
TCGACTACAAGGATGACGATGACAAGGGTGACCCTACCGTCAGCAAGGGCGAGGAGCTGTTCACCGGGGT
GGTGCCCATCCTGGTCGAGCTGGACGGCGACGTAAACGGCCACAAGTTCAGCGTGTCCGGCGAGGGCGAG
GGCGATGCCACCTACGGCAAGCTGACCCTGAAGTTCATCTGCACCACCGGCAAGCTGCCCGTGCCCTGGC
CCACCCTCGTGACCACCTTCGGCTACGGCCTGATGTGCTTCGCCCGCTACCCCGACCACATGAAGCAGCA
CGACTTCTTCAAGTCCGCCATGCCCGAAGGCTACGTCCAGGAGCGCACCATCTTCTTCAAGGACGACGGC
AACTACAAGACCCGCGCCGAGGTGAAGTTCGAGGGCGACACCCTGGTGAACCGCATCGAGCTGAAGGGCA
TCGACTTCAAGGAGGACGGCAACATCCTAGGGCACAAGCTGGAGTACAACTACAACAGCCACAACGTTTA
TATCATGGCCGACAAGCAGAAGAACGGCATCAAGGTGAACTTCAAGATCCGCCACAACATCGAGGACGGC
AGCGTGCAGCTCGCCGACCACTACCAGCAGAACACCCCCATCGGCGACGGCCCCGTGCTGCTGCCCGACA
ACCACTACCTGAGCTACCAGTCCAAACTGAGCAAAGACCCCAACGAGAAGCGCGATCACATGGTCCTGCT
GGAGTTCGTGACCGCCGCCGGGATCACTCTCGGCATGGACGAGCTCTACAAGGGTGACCTGGAGCCGAGG
CCCACGGCTCCTAGCTCCGGCGCGCCAGGCCTCGCCGGAGTCGGCGAAACGCCGAGCGCCGCTGCGCTGG
CCGCAGCCAGGGTGGAACTGCCCGGAACCGCTGTGCCCTCGGTGCCGGAGGATGCTGCGCCCGCGAGCCG
GGACGGGGGCGGGGTCCGCGATGAGGGACCAGCCGCCGCCGGTGACGGCCTGGGCAGACCCTTGGGGCCT
ACCCCGAGCCAGAGCCGTTTCCAGGTGGACCTCGTTTCCGAGAACGCAGGGCGGGCTGCTGCTGCGGCGG
CGGCGGCTGCTGCGGCCGCCGCCGCTGCTGGTGCCGGGGCGGGGGCCAAGCAGACTCCTGCCGACGGGGA
AGCCAGCGGCGAGAGCGAGCCAGCTAAAGGCAGCGAGGAAGCCAAAGGCCGCTTCCGCGTTAACTTCGTA
GATCCTGCTGCCAGCTCGTCCGCAGAAGATAGCCTGTCAGATGCCGCCGGGGTCGGAGTCGATGGACCCA
ACGTGAGCTTCCAGAACGGCGGGGACACGGTACTGAGCGAGGGCAGCAGCCTCCATTCCGGTGGCGGCGG
CGGCTCCGGCCACCACCAGCACTACTATTATGATACCCACACCAACACCTACTATCTGCGCACCTTCGGC
CACAACACAATGGACGCGGTACCCAGGATCGACCACTACCGGCACACAGCCGCGCAGCTCGGCGAGAAGC
TGCTCCGGCCTAGCCTGGCCGAGCTGCATGACGAGCTGGAAAAGGAACCTTTTGAGGATGGCTTTGCAAA
TGGGGAAGAAAGCACTCCAACACGTGATGCTGTGGTCACGTACACGGCCGAAAGTAAAGGAGTCGTGAAG
TTTGGCTGGATCAAGGGTGTACTAGTACGTTGTATGTTAAACATTTGGGGTGTGATGCTTTTCATTCGTC
TCTCATGGATTGTGGGACAAGCTGGAATTGGTCTATCAGTCCTTGTAATAATGATGGCTACTGTTGTGAC
AACTATCACAGGATTGTCCACTAGCGCCATCGCAACTAATGGATTTGTAAGGGGAGGCGGCGCATATTAT
TTAATATCTAGAAGTCTAGGGCCTGAATTTGGTGGTGCCATTGGTCTAATCTTCGCCTTTGCCAACGCTG
TTGCTGTTGCTATGTATGTGGTTGGATTTGCAGAAACCGTGGTGGAGTTGCTGAAAGAACATTCCATTCT
TATGATAGATGAAATCAATGACATCCGGATTATTGGAGCCATTACAGTCGTGATTCTTTTAGGTATCTCA
GTAGCCGGTATGGAGTGGGAAGCAAAAGCTCAGATTGTTCTTTTGGTGATCCTACTTCTTGCTATTGGTG
ATTTCGTCATAGGAACATTTATCCCACTCGAGAGCAAGAAGCCAAAAGGGTTTTTTGGCTATAAATCTGA
AATCTTTAATGAGAACTTTGGCCCCGATTTTCGAGAAGAAGAAACTTTCTTTTCTGTATTTGCCATCTTT
TTTCCTGCTGCAACTGGAATTCTGGCTGGCGCAAATATCTCAGGTGATCTTGCAGATCCTCAGTCAGCCA
TACCCAAAGGAACACTCCTAGCCATTTTAATTACTACATTGGTTTATGTAGGAATTGCCGTGTCTGTAGG
TTCTTGTGTCGTACGCGATGCCACTGGTAATGTTAATGACACTATCGTAACAGAGCTAACAAACTGTACT
AGCGCAGCCTGCAAATTAAACTTTGATTTTTCATCTTGTGAATCCAGTCCTTGTAGCTACGGCCTAATGA
ACAACTTTCAGGTAATGAGTATGGTGTCAGGATTTACACCACTAATTTCCGCGGGCATATTCTCTGCCAC
TCTTTCTAGCGCATTAGCATCCCTAGTGAGTGCTCCCAAGATATTTCAGGCCCTATGTAAAGACAACATC
TACCCCGCTTTCCAGATGTTTGCTAAAGGTTATGGGAAAAATAATGAGCCATTACGTGGCTACATCTTAA
CATTCTTAATTGCACTTGGATTCATCTTAATTGCCGAACTGAATGTTATTGCACCAATTATCTCAAACTT
CTTCCTTGCCAGCTATGCCCTCATCAATTTTTCAGTATTCCATGCTTCACTGGCAAAAAGCCCAGGATGG
CGACCGGCATTTAAATACTACAATATGTGGATCTCACTTCTTGGAGCATGTCTTTCTGTGATAGTAATGT
TCGTCATTAACTGGTGGGCTGCTTTGCTAACCTACGTGATAGTCCTTGGTCTCTATATTTATGTTACCTA
CAAAAAACCCGATGTGAATTGGGGATCCTCTACACAAGCCCTGACTTACCTCAATGCCCTGCAACATAGT
ATTAGGCTTTCTGGCGTGGAGGACCATGTGAAAAACTTTAGGCCACAGTGTCTTGTTATGACAGGAGCGC
CAAACTCACGGCCGGCCTTACTTCATCTTGTTCACGATTTCACAAAAAATGTTGGTTTGATGATCTGTGG
ACACGTACACATGGGACCACGCAGACAAGCCATGAAAGAAATGTCCATCGACCAAGCCAAATATCAGCGC
TGGCTTATTAAGAACAAAATGAAGGCTTTTTATGCACCAGTACATGCAGATGACCTCAGAGAAGGGGCCC
AATACTTGATGCAGGCTGCTGGCCTGGGCCGTATGAAGCCAAACACACTAGTCCTTGGATTTAAGAAAGA
TTGGTTGCAAGCAGATATGAGGGATGTGGATATGTACATAAACTTATTTCACGATGCTTTTGACATACAA
TATGGCGTAGTGGTTATTCGCCTAAAAGAAGGTCTGGATATTAGTCACCTGCAGGGACAAGAAGAATTAT
TGTCATCACAAGAGAAATCTCCTGGCACCAAGGATGTCGTAGTAAGTGTGGAATATAGTAAAAAGTCCGA
TTTAGATACTTCGAAACCCCTCAGTGAAAAACCAATTACCCATAAAGTCGAGGAAGAAGATGGCAAGACT
GCAACTCAACCACTGTTGAAAAAAGAATCCAAAGGCCCTATTGTGCCTTTGAATGTAGCTGACCAAAAGC
TTCTTGAAGCTAGTACACAGTTTCAGAAAAAACAAGGAAAGAATACTATTGATGTCTGGTGGCTTTTTGA
TGACGGAGGTCTGACCTTATTGATACCTTACCTTCTGACGACCAAGAAAAAATGGAAAGACTGTAAGATC
AGAGTATTCATTGGTGGAAAGATAAACAGAATAGACCATGACCGGAGAGCGATGGCTACTTTACTGAGCA
AGTTCAGAATCGATTTTTCTGACATCATGGTTCTAGGAGACATCAATACCAAACCAAAGAAAGAAAACAT
TATAGCTTTCGAGGAAATCATTGAGCCATACAGACTTCACGAAGATGATAAAGAGCAAGATATCGCAGAT
AAAATGAAAGAAGATGAACCCTGGCGAATAACAGATAATGAATTGGAGCTGTATAAGACCAAGACATACC
GGCAGATCAGGTTAAATGAGTTATTAAAGGAACATTCAAGCACAGCTAACATTATTGTGATGAGTTTACC
GGTCGCACGAAAGGGTGCCGTTTCTAGTGCTCTCTACATGGCATGGTTAGAAGCACTATCTAAGGATCTA
CCACCAATCCTACTAGTTCGTGGGAATCATCAGAGTGTCCTTACCTTCTATTCATAATTAATTAAGTTTA
AACCCGCTGATCAGCCTCGACTGTGCCTTCTAGTTGCCAGCCATCTGTTGTTTGCCCCTCCCCCGTGCCT
TCCTTGACCCTGGAAGGTGCCACTCCCACTGTCCTTTCCTAATAAAATGAGGAAATTGCATCGCATTGTC
TGAGTAGGTGTCATTCTATTCTGGGGGGTGGGGTGGGGCAGGACAGCAAGGGGGAGGATTGGGAAGACAA
TAGCAGGCATGCTGGGGATGCGGTGGGCTCTATGGCTTCTGAGGCGGAAAGAACCAGCTGGGGCTCTAGG
GGGTATCCCC
[124 nt withheld, positions 4771-4894]
C
[91 nt withheld, positions 4896-4986]
A
[49 nt withheld, positions 4988-5036]
CCTTTGACGTTGGAGTCCACGTTCTTT
[37 nt withheld, positions 5064-5100]
ACCCTATCTCGGTCTATTCTTTTGATTTATAAGGGATTTTGCCGATTTCGGCCTATTGGTTAAAAAATGA
GCTGATTTAACAAAAATTTAACGCGAATTAATTCTGTGGAATGTGTGTCAGTTAGGGTGTGGAAAGTCCC
CAGGCTCCCCAGCAGGCAGAAGTATGCAAAGCATGCATCTCAATTAGTCAGCAACCAGGTGTGGAAAGTC
CCCAGGCTCCCCAGCAGGCAGAAGTATGCAAAGCATGCATCTCAATTAGTCAGCAACCATAGTCCCGCCC
CTAACTCCGCCCATCCCGCCCCTAACTCCGCCCAGTTCCGCCCATTCTCCGCCCCATGGCTGACTAATTT
TTTTTATTTATGCAGAGGCCGAGGCCGCCTCTGCCTCTGAGCTATTCCAGAAGTAGTGAGGAGGCTTTTT
TGGAGGCCTAGGCTTTTGCAAAAAGCTCCCGGGAGCTTGTATATCCATTTTCGGATCTGATCAAGAGACA
GGATGAGGATCGTTTCGCATGATTGAACAAGATGGATTGCACGCAGGTTCTCCGGCCGCTTGGGTGGAGA
GGCTATTCGGCTATGACTGGGCACAACAGACAATCGGCTGCTCTGATGCCGCCGTGTTCCGGCTGTCAGC
GCAGGGGCGCCCGGTTCTTTTTGTCAAGACCGACCTGTCCGGTGCCCTGAATGAACTGCAGGACGAGGCA
GCGCGGCTATCGTGGCTGGCCACGACGGGCGTTCCTTGCGCAGCTGTGCTCGACGTTGTCACTGAAGCGG
GAAGGGACTGGCTGCTATTGGGCGAAGTGCCGGGGCAGGATCTCCTGTCATCTCACCTTGCTCCTGCCGA
GAAAGTATCCATCATGGCTGATGCAATGCGGCGGCTGCATACGCTTGATCCGGCTACCTGCCCATTCGAC
CACCAAGCGAAACATCGCATCGAGCGAGCACGTACTCGGATGGAAGCCGGTCTTGTCGATCAGGATGATC
TGGACGAAGAGCATCAGGGGCTCGCGCCAGCCGAACTGTTCGCCAGGCTCAAGGCGCGCATGCCCGACGG
CGAGGATCTCGTCGTGACCCATGGCGATGCCTGCTTGCCGAATATCATGGTGGAAAATGGCCGCTTTTCT
GGATTCATCGACTGTGGCCGGCTGGGTGTGGCGGACCGCTATCAGGACATAGCGTTGGCTACCCGTGATA
TTGCTGAAGAGCTTGGCGGCGAATGGGCTGACCGCTTCCTCGTGCTTTACGGTATCGCCGCTCCCGATTC
GCAGCGCATCGCCTTCTATCGCCTTCTTGACGAGTTCTTCTGAGCGGGACTCTGGGGTTCGAAATGACCG
ACCAAGCGACGCCCAACCTGCCATCACGAGATTTCGATTCCACCGCCGCCTTCTATGAAAGGTTGGGCTT
CGGAATCGTTTTCCGGGACGCCGGCTGGATGATCCTCCAGCGCGGGGATCTCATGCTGGAGTTCTTCGCC
CACCCCAACTTGTTTATTGCAGCTTATAATGGTTACAAATAAAGCAATAGCATCACAAATTTCACAAATA
AAGCATTTTTTTCACTGCATTCTAGTTGTGGTTTGTCCAAACTCATCAATGTATCTTATCATGTCTGTAT
ACCGTCGACCTCTAGCTAGAGCTTGGCGTAATCATGGTCATAGCTGTTTCCTGTGTGAAATTGTTATCCG
CTCACAATTCCACACAACATACGAGCCGGAAGCATAAAGTGTAAAGCCTGGGGTGCCTAATGAGTGAGCT
AACTCACATTAATTGCGTTGCGCTCACTGCCCGCTTTCCAGTCGGGAAACCTGTCGTGCCAGCTGCATTA
ATGAATCGGCCAACGCGCGGGGAGAGGCGGTTTGCGTATTGGGCGCTCTTCCGCTTCCTCGCTCACTGAC
TCGCTGCGCTCGGTCGTTCGGCTGCGGCGAGCGGTATCAGCTCACTCAAAGGCGGTAATACGGTTATCCA
CAGAATCAGGGGATAACGCAGGAAAGAACATGTGAGCAAAAGGCCAGCAAAAGGCCAGGAACCGTAAAAA
GGCCGCGTTGCTGGCGTTTTTCCATAGGCTCCGCCCCCCTGACGAGCATCACAAAAATCGACGCTCAAGT
CAGAGGTGGCGAAACCCGACAGGACTATAAAGATACCAGGCGTTTCCCCCTGGAAGCTCCCTCGTGCGCT
CTCCTGTTCCGACCCTGCCGCTTACCGGATACCTGTCCGCCTTTCTCCCTTCGGGAAGCGTGGCGCTTTC
TCATAGCTCACGCTGTAGGTATCTCAGTTCGGTGTAGGTCGTTCGCTCCAAGCTGGGCTGTGTGCACGAA
CCCCCCGTTCAGCCCGACCGCTGCGCCTTATCCGGTAACTATCGTCTTGAGTCCAACCCGGTAAGACACG
ACTTATCGCCACTGGCAGCAGCCACTGGTAACAGGATTAGCAGAGCGAGGTATGTAGGCGGTGCTACAGA
GTTCTTGAAGTGGTGGCCTAACTACGGCTACACTAGAAGAACAGTATTTGGTATCTGCGCTCTGCTGAAG
CCAGTTACCTTCGGAAAAAGAGTTGGTAGCTCTTGATCCGGCAAACAAACCACCGCTGGTAGCGGTTTTT
TTGTTTGCAAGCAGCAGATTACGCGCAGAAAAAAAGGATCTCAAGAAGATCCTTTGATCTTTTCTACGGG
GTCTGACGCTCAGTGGAACGAAAACTCACGTTAAGGGATTTTGGTCATGAGATTATCAAAAAGGATCTTC
ACCTAGATCCTTTTAAATTAAAAATGAAGTTTTAAATCAATCTAAAGTATATATGAGTAAACTTGGTCTG
ACAGTTACCAATGCTTAATCAGTGAGGCACCTATCTCAGCGATCTGTCTATTTCGTTCATCCATAGTTGC
CTGACTCCCCGTCGTGTAGATAACTACGATACGGGAGGGCTTACCATCTGGCCCCAGTGCTGCAATGATA
CCGCGAGACCCACGCTCACCGGCTCCAGATTTATCAGCAATAAACCAGCCAGCCGGAAGGGCCGAGCGCA
GAAGTGGTCCTGCAACTTTATCCGCCTCCATCCAGTCTATTAATTGTTGCCGGGAAGCTAGAGTAAGTAG
TTCGCCAGTTAATAGTTTGCGCAACGTTGTTGCCATTGCTACAGGCATCGTGGTGTCACGCTCGTCGTTT
GGTATGGCTTCATTCAGCTCCGGTTCCCAACGATCAAGGCGAGTTACATGATCCCCCATGTTGTGCAAAA
AAGCGGTTAGCTCCTTCGGTCCTCCGATCGTTGTCAGAAGTAAGTTGGCCGCAGTGTTATCACTCATGGT
TATGGCAGCACTGCATAATTCTCTTACTGTCATGCCATCCGTAAGATGCTTTTCTGTGACTGGTGAGTAC
TCAACCAAGTCATTCTGAGAATAGTGTATGCGGCGACCGAGTTGCTCTTGCCCGGCGTCAATACGGGATA
ATACCGCGCCACATAGCAGAACTTTAAAAGTGCTCATCATTGGAAAACGTTCTTCGGGGCGAAAACTCTC
AAGGATCTTACCGCTGTTGAGATCCAGTTCGATGTAACCCACTCGTGCACCCAACTGATCTTCAGCATCT
TTTACTTTCACCAGCGTTTCTGGGTGAGCAAAAACAGGAAGGCAAAATGCCGCAAAAAAGGGAATAAGGG
CGACACGGAAATGTTGAATACTCATACTCTTCCTTTTTCAATATTATTGAAGCATTTATCAGGGTTATTG
TCTCATGAGCGGATACATATTTGAATGTATTTAGAAAAATAAACAAATAGGGGTTCCGCGCACATTTCCC
CGAAAAGTGCCACCTGACGTCGACGGATCGGGAGATCTCCCGATCCCCTATGGTGCACTCTCAGTACAAT
CTGCTCTGATGCCGCATAGTTAAGCCAGTATCTGCTCCCTGCTTGTGTGTTGGAGGTCGCTGAGTAGTGC
GCGAGCAAAATTTAAGCTACAACAAGGCAAGGCTTGACCGACAATTGCATGAAGAATCTGCTTAGGGTTA
GGCGTTTTGCGCTGCTTCGCGATGTACGGGCCAGATATACGCGTTGACATTGATTATTGACTAGTTATTA
ATAGTAATCAATTACGGGGTCATTAGTTCATAGCCCATATATGGAGTTCCGCGTTACATAACTTACGGTA
AATGGCCCGCCTGGCTGACCGCCCAACGACCCCCGCCCATTGACGTCAATAATGACGTATGTTCCCATAG
TAACGCCAATAGGGACTTTCCATTGACGTCAATGGGTGGAGTATTTACGGTAAACTGCCCACTTGGCAGT
ACATCAAGTGTATCATATGCCAAGTACGCCCCCTATTGACGTCAATGACGGTAAATGGCCCGCCTGGCAT
TATGCCCAGTACATGACCTTATGGGACTTTCCTACTTGGCAGTACATCTACGTATTAGTCATCGCTATTA
CCATGGTGATGCGGTTTTGGCAGTACATCAATGGGCGTGGATAGCGGTTTGACTCACGGGGATTTCCAAG
TCTCCACCCCATTGACGTCAATGGGAGTTTGTTTTGGCACCAAAATCAACGGGACTTTCCAAAATGTCGT
AACAACTCCGCCCCATTGACGCAAATGGGCGGTAGGCGTGTACGGTGGGAGGTCTATATAAGCAGAGCTC
TCTGGCTAACTAGAGAACCCACTGCTTACTGGCTTATCGAAATTAATACGACTCACTATAGGGAGACCCA
AGCTG
