>Addgene plasmid #50900 | pcDNA3.1 Flag YFP hNKCC1 I721C C723S C724V (NT535) | addgene partial sequence | sequence record 79038 | hNKCC1-int-R 5'-ATATTTGGCTTGGTCGATGG-3'
TCCACAGATCATCAAACCAACATTTTTTGTGAAATCGTGAACAAGATGAAGTAAGGCCGGCCGTGAGTTT
GGCGCTCCTGTCATAACAAGACACTGTGGCCTAAAGTTTTTCACATGGTCCTCCACGCCAGAAAGCCTAA
TACTATGTTGCAGGGCATTGAGGTAAGTCAGGGCTTGTGTAGAGGATCCCCAATTCACATCGGGTTTTTT
GTAGGTAACATAAATATAGAGACCAAGGACTATCACGTAGGTTAGCAAAGCAGCCCACCAGTTAATGACG
AACATTACTATCACAGAAAGACATGCTCCAAGAAGTGAGATCCACATATTGTAGTATTTAAATGCCGGTC
GCCATCCTGGGCTTTTTGCCAGTGAAGCATGGAATACTGAAAAATTGATGAGGGCATAGCTGGCAAGGAA
GAAGTTTGAGATAATTGGTGCAATAACATTCAGTTCGGCAATTAAGATGAATCCAAGTGCAATTAAGAAT
GTTAAGATGTAGCCACGTAATGGCTCATTATTTTTCCCATAACCTTTAGCAAACATCTGGAAAGCGGGGT
AGATGTTGTCTTTACATAGGGCCTGAAATATCTTGGGAGCACTCACTAGGGATGCTAATGCGCTAGAAAG
AGTGGCAGAGAATATGCCCGCGGAAATTAGTGGTGTAAATCCTGACACCATACTCATTACCTGAAAGTTG
TTCATTAGGCCGTAGCTACAAGGACTGGATTCACAAGATGAAAAATCAAAGTTTAATTTGCAGGCTGCGC
TAGTACAGTTTGTTAGCTCTGTTACGATAGTGTCATTAACATTACCAGTGGCATCGCGTACGACACAAGA
ACCTACAGACACGGCAATTCCTACATAAACCAATGTAGTAATT
