LOCUS       Exported 913 bp ds-DNA linear SYN 21-AUG-2021
DEFINITION  Expresses human NKCC1 I721C C723S C724V mutant with an N-terminal
            3xFLAG-YFP tag in mammalian cells. cDNA is synthetic, containing
            convenient restriction sites..
ACCESSION   .
VERSION     .
KEYWORDS    pcDNA3.1 Flag YFP hNKCC1 I721C C723S C724V (NT535)
SOURCE      synthetic DNA construct
  ORGANISM  synthetic DNA construct
REFERENCE   1 (bases 1 to 913)
  TITLE     Forbush Lab human NKCC1 NT clones
  JOURNAL   Unpublished
REFERENCE   2 (bases 1 to 913)
  AUTHORS   .
  TITLE     Direct Submission
  JOURNAL   Exported Aug 21, 2021 from SnapGene Server 1.1.58
            http://www.snapgene.com
FEATURES             Location/Qualifiers
     source          1..913
                     /organism="synthetic DNA construct"
                     /mol_type="other DNA"
     primer_bind     53..72
                     /label=T7
                     /note="T7 promoter, forward primer"
     promoter        53..71
                     /label=T7 promoter
                     /note="promoter for bacteriophage T7 RNA polymerase"
     regulatory      103..112
                     /regulatory_class="other"
                     /note="vertebrate consensus sequence for strong initiation
                     of translation (Kozak, 1987)"
     CDS             115..180
                     /codon_start=1
                     /product="three tandem FLAG(R) epitope tags, followed by an
                     enterokinase cleavage site"
                     /label=3xFLAG
                     /translation="DYKDHDGDYKDHDIDYKDDDDK"
     CDS             196..906
                     /codon_start=1
                     /product="enhanced variant of YFP (Heikal et al., 2001)"
                     /label=Citrine
                     /note="mammalian codon-optimized"
                     /translation="SKGEELFTGVVPILVELDGDVNGHKFSVSGEGEGDATYGKLTLKF
                     ICTTGKLPVPWPTLVTTFGYGLMCFARYPDHMKQHDFFKSAMPEGYVQERTIFFKDDGN
                     YKTRAEVKFEGDTLVNRIELKGIDFKEDGNILGHKLEYNYNSHNVYIMADKQKNGIKVN
                     FKIRHNIEDGSVQLADHYQQNTPIGDGPVLLPDNHYLSYQSKLSKDPNEKRDHMVLLEF
                     VTAAGITLGMDELYK"
     CDS             196..906
                     /codon_start=1
                     /product="enhanced YFP with monomerizing A206K mutation
                     (Zacharias et al., 2002)"
                     /label=mEYFP
                     /note="mammalian codon-optimized"
                     /translation="SKGEELFTGVVPILVELDGDVNGHKFSVSGEGEGDATYGKLTLKF
                     ICTTGKLPVPWPTLVTTFGYGLMCFARYPDHMKQHDFFKSAMPEGYVQERTIFFKDDGN
                     YKTRAEVKFEGDTLVNRIELKGIDFKEDGNILGHKLEYNYNSHNVYIMADKQKNGIKVN
                     FKIRHNIEDGSVQLADHYQQNTPIGDGPVLLPDNHYLSYQSKLSKDPNEKRDHMVLLEF
                     VTAAGITLGMDELYK"
     primer_bind     complement(235..256)
                     /label=EGFP-N
                     /note="EGFP, reverse primer"
     primer_bind     complement(496..515)
                     /label=EXFP-R
                     /note="For distinguishing EGFP variants, reverse primer"
     primer_bind     843..864
                     /label=EGFP-C
                     /note="EGFP, forward primer"
ORIGIN
        1 gcagagctct ctggctaact agagaaccca ctgcttactg gcttatcgaa attaatacga
       61 ctcactatag ggagacccaa gctggctagc ccgggcacgg ccgccaccat gggagactac
      121 aaagaccatg acggtgatta taaagatcac gacatcgact acaaggatga cgatgacaag
      181 ggtgacccta ccgtcagcaa gggcgaggag ctgttcaccg gggtggtgcc catcctggtc
      241 gagctggacg gcgacgtaaa cggccacaag ttcagcgtgt ccggcgaggg cgagggcgat
      301 gccacctacg gcaagctgac cctgaagttc atctgcacca ccggcaagct gcccgtgccc
      361 tggcccaccc tcgtgaccac cttcggctac ggcctgatgt gcttcgcccg ctaccccgac
      421 cacatgaagc agcacgactt cttcaagtcc gccatgcccg aaggctacgt ccaggagcgc
      481 accatcttct tcaaggacga cggcaactac aagacccgcg ccgaggtgaa gttcgagggc
      541 gacaccctgg tgaaccgcat cgagctgaag ggcatcgact tcaaggagga cggcaacatc
      601 ctagggcaca agctggagta caactacaac agccacaacg tttatatcat ggccgacaag
      661 cagaagaacg gcatcaaggt gaacttcaag atccgccaca acatcgagga cggcagcgtg
      721 cagctcgccg accactacca gcagaacacc cccatcggcg acggccccgt gctgctgccc
      781 gacaaccact acctgagcta ccagtccaaa ctgagcaaag accccaacga gaagcgcgat
      841 cacatggtcc tgctggagtt cgtgaccgcc gccgggatca ctctcggcat ggacgagctc
      901 tacaagggtg acc
//
